>Addgene plasmid #73878 | P415 δCLD+Ret2 2α | addgene full sequence | sequence record 200167 | Addgene NGS Result
TTCCTAATTTATATATTGGAGGATTTTCTCTAAAAAAAAAAAAATACAACAAATAAAAAACACTCAATGA
CCTGACCATTTGATGGAGTTTAAGTCAATACCTTCTTGAACCATTTCCCATAATGGTGAAAGTTCCCTCA
AGAATTTTACTCTGTCAGAAACGGCCTTAACGACGTAGTCGATATGGTGCACTCTCAGTACAATCTGCTC
TGATGCCGCATAGTTAAGCCAGCCCCGACACCCGCCAACACCCGCTGACGCGCCCTGACGGGCTTGTCTG
CTCCCGGCATCCGCTTACAGACAAGCTGTGACCGTCTCCGGGAGCTGCATGTGTCAGAGGTTTTCACCGT
CATCACCGAAACGCGCGAGACGAAAGGGCCTCGTGATACGCCTATTTTTATAGGTTAATGTCATGATAAT
AATGGTTTCTTAGGACGGATCGCTTGCCTGTAACTTACACGCGCCTCGTATCTTTTAATGATGGAATAAT
TTGGGAATTTACTCTGTGTTTATTTATTTTTATGTTTTGTATTTGGATTTTAGAAAGTAAATAAAGAAGG
TAGAAGAGTTACGGAATGAAGAAAAAAAAATAAACAAAGGTTTAAAAAATTTCAACAAAAAGCGTACTTT
ACATATATATTTATTAGACAAGAAAAGCAGATTAAATAGATATACATTCGATTAACGATAAGTAAAATGT
AAAATCACAGGATTTTCGTGTGTGGTCTTCTACACAGACAAGATGAAACAATTCGGCATTAATACCTGAG
AGCAGGAAGAGCAAGATAAAAGGTAGTATTTGTTGGCGATCCCCCTAGAGTCTTTTACATCTTCGGAAAA
CAAAAACTATTTTTTCTTTAATTTCTTTTTTTACTTTCTATTTTTAATTTATATATTTATATTAAAAAAT
TTAAATTATAATTATTTTTATAGCACGTGATGAAAAGGACCCAGGTGGCACTTTTCGGGGAAATGTGCGC
GGAACCCCTATTTGTTTATTTTTCTAAATACATTCAAATATGTATCCGCTCATGAGACAATAACCCTGAT
AAATGCTTCAATAATATTGAAAAAGGAAGAGTATGAGTATTCAACATTTCCGTGTCGCCCTTATTCCCTT
TTTTGCGGCATTTTGCCTTCCTGTTTTTGCTCACCCAGAAACGCTGGTGAAAGTAAAAGATGCTGAAGAT
CAGTTGGGTGCACGAGTGGGTTACATCGAACTGGATCTCAACAGCGGTAAGATCCTTGAGAGTTTTCGCC
CCGAAGAACGTTTTCCAATGATGAGCACTTTTAAAGTTCTGCTATGTGGCGCGGTATTATCCCGTATTGA
CGCCGGGCAAGAGCAACTCGGTCGCCGCATACACTATTCTCAGAATGACTTGGTTGAGTACTCACCAGTC
ACAGAAAAGCATCTTACGGATGGCATGACAGTAAGAGAATTATGCAGTGCTGCCATAACCATGAGTGATA
ACACTGCGGCCAACTTACTTCTGACAACGATCGGAGGACCGAAGGAGCTAACCGCTTTTTTGCACAACAT
GGGGGATCATGTAACTCGCCTTGATCGTTGGGAACCGGAGCTGAATGAAGCCATACCAAACGACGAGCGT
GACACCACGATGCCTGTAGCAATGGCAACAACGTTGCGCAAACTATTAACTGGCGAACTACTTACTCTAG
CTTCCCGGCAACAATTAATAGACTGGATGGAGGCGGATAAAGTTGCAGGACCACTTCTGCGCTCGGCCCT
TCCGGCTGGCTGGTTTATTGCTGATAAATCTGGAGCCGGTGAGCGTGGGTCTCGCGGTATCATTGCAGCA
CTGGGGCCAGATGGTAAGCCCTCCCGTATCGTAGTTATCTACACGACGGGGAGTCAGGCAACTATGGATG
AACGAAATAGACAGATCGCTGAGATAGGTGCCTCACTGATTAAGCATTGGTAACTGTCAGACCAAGTTTA
CTCATATATACTTTAGATTGATTTAAAACTTCATTTTTAATTTAAAAGGATCTAGGTGAAGATCCTTTTT
GATAATCTCATGACCAAAATCCCTTAACGTGAGTTTTCGTTCCACTGAGCGTCAGACCCCGTAGAAAAGA
TCAAAGGATCTTCTTGAGATCCTTTTTTTCTGCGCGTAATCTGCTGCTTGCAAACAAAAAAACCACCGCT
ACCAGCGGTGGTTTGTTTGCCGGATCAAGAGCTACCAACTCTTTTTCCGAAGGTAACTGGCTTCAGCAGA
GCGCAGATACCAAATACTGTTCTTCTAGTGTAGCCGTAGTTAGGCCACCACTTCAAGAACTCTGTAGCAC
CGCCTACATACCTCGCTCTGCTAATCCTGTTACCAGTGGCTGCTGCCAGTGGCGATAAGTCGTGTCTTAC
CGGGTTGGACTCAAGACGATAGTTACCGGATAAGGCGCAGCGGTCGGGCTGAACGGGGGGTTCGTGCACA
CAGCCCAGCTTGGAGCGAACGACCTACACCGAACTGAGATACCTACAGCGTGAGCTATGAGAAAGCGCCA
CGCTTCCCGAAGGGAGAAAGGCGGACAGGTATCCGGTAAGCGGCAGGGTCGGAACAGGAGAGCGCACGAG
GGAGCTTCCAGGGGGAAACGCCTGGTATCTTTATAGTCCTGTCGGGTTTCGCCACCTCTGACTTGAGCGT
CGATTTTTGTGATGCTCGTCAGGGGGGCGGAGCCTATGGAAAAACGCCAGCAACGCGGCCTTTTTACGGT
TCCTGGCCTTTTGCTGGCCTTTTGCTCACATGTTCTTTCCTGCGTTATCCCCTGATTCTGTGGATAACCG
TATTACCGCCTTTGAGTGAGCTGATACCGCTCGCCGCAGCCGAACGACCGAGCGCAGCGAGTCAGTGAGC
GAGGAAGCGGAAGAGCGCCCAATACGCAAACCGCCTCTCCCCGCGCGTTGGCCGATTCATTAATGCAGCT
GGCACGACAGGTTTCCCGACTGGAAAGCGGGCAGTGAGCGCAACGCAATTAATGTGAGTTAGCTCACTCA
TTAGGCACCCCAGGCTTTACACTTTATGCTTCCGGCTCGTATGTTGTGTGGAATTGTGAGCGGATAACAA
TTTCACACAGGAAACAGCTATGACCATGATTACGCCAAGCGCGCAATTAACCCTCACTAAAGGGAACAAA
AGCTGGAGCTCCGGATGCAAGGGTTCGAATCCCTTAGCTCTCATTATTTTTTGCTTTTTCTCTTGAGGTC
ACATGATCGCAAAATGGCAAATGGCACGTGAAGCTGTCGATATTGGGGAACTGTGGTGGTTGGCAAATGA
CTAATTAAGTTAGTCAAGGCGCCATCCTCATGAAAACTGTGTAACATAATAACCGAAGTGTCGAAAAGGT
GGCACCTTGTCCAATTGAACACGCTCGATGAAAAAAATAAGATATATATAAGGTTAAGTAAAGCGTCTGT
TAGAAAGGAAGTTTTTCCTTTTTCTTGCTCTCTTGTCTTTTCATCTACTATTTCCTTCGTGTAATACAGG
GTCGTCAGATACATAGATACAATTCTATTACCCCCATCCATACTCTAGAACTAGTGGATCCACCATGGTG
CTGTTGGCAGCAGCAGTCTGTACAAAAGCAGGAAAAGCTATTGTTTCTCGACAGTTTGTAGAGATGACTC
GAACTCGGATTGAGGGCTTGTTAGCAGCTTTTCCAAAGCTCATGAACACTGGAAAACAACATACATTTGT
GGAAACAGAGAGTGTCAGATATGTTTACCAGCCTATGGAGAAATTGTACATGGTACTGATCACCACCAAA
AACAGCAACATCTTAGAAGATCTGGAGACCCTAAGGCTCTTCTCAAGAGTGATTCCTGAATATTGCCGAG
CCTTAGAAGAGAATGAAATATCTGAGCACTGTTTTGATTTGATTTTTGCATTTGACGAAATTGTTGCCTT
GGGATACAAAGAGAACTTGTCCTTTACTCAAGTGCAAACATACTTGTCTATGGAGTCGCACGAAGAAAGA
ATCCAGGAAATTATTGAGCGTAATAAAGAGATCGAAGCTACTGAGGAGAGGAAGCGCCGTGCTAAGGAAA
TTGCTAGAAAAGAACATGAAAGGAAACACGGGCATCACCATCACCATCACTGACCGGAATTCGATATCAA
GCTTATCGATACCGTCGACCTCGAGTCATGTAATTAGTTATGTCACGCTTACATTCACGCCCTCCCCCCA
CATCCGCTCTAACCGAAAAGGAAGGAGTTAGACAACCTGAAGTCTAGGTCCCTATTTATTTTTTTATAGT
TATGTTAGTATTAAGAACGTTATTTATATTTCAAATTTTTCTTTTTTTTCTGTACAGACGCGTGTACGCA
TGTAACATTATACTGAAAACCTTGCTTGAGAAGGTTTTGGGACGCTCGAAGGCTTTAATTTGCGGCCGGT
ACCCAATTCGCCCTATAGTGAGTCGTATTACGCGCGCTCACTGGCCGTCGTTTTACAACGTCGTGACTGG
GAAAACCCTGGCGTTACCCAACTTAATCGCCTTGCAGCACATCCCCCTTTCGCCAGCTGGCGTAATAGCG
AAGAGGCCCGCACCGATCGCCCTTCCCAACAGTTGCGCAGCCTGAATGGCGAATGG
[124 nt withheld, positions 4607-4730]
C
[91 nt withheld, positions 4732-4822]
A
[49 nt withheld, positions 4824-4872]
CCTTTGACGTTGGAGTCCACGTTCTTT
[37 nt withheld, positions 4900-4936]
ACCCTATCTCGGTCTATTCTTTTGATTTATAAGGGATTTTGCCGATTTCGGCCTATTGGTTAAAAAATGA
GCTGATTTAACAAAAATTTAACGCGAATTTTAACAAAATATTAACGCTTACAATTTCCTGATGCGGTATT
TTCTCCTTACGCATCTGTGCGGTATTTCACACCGCATATCGACCGGTCGAGGAGAACTTCTAGTATATCT
ACATACCTAATATTATTGCCTTATTAAAAATGGAATCCCAACAATTACATCAAAATCCACATTCTCTTCA
AAATCAATTGTCCTGTACTTCCTTGTTCATGTGTGTTCAAAAACGTTATATTTATAGGATAATTATACTC
TATTTCTCAACAAGTAATTGGTTGTTTGGCCGAGCGGTCTAAGGCGCCTGATTCAAGAAATATCTTGACC
GCAGTTAACTGTGGGAATACTCAGGTATCGTAAGATGCAAGAGTTCGAATCTCTTAGCAACCATTATTTT
TTTCCTCAACATAACGAGAACACACAGGGGCGCTATCGCACAGAATCAAATTCGATGACTGGAAATTTTT
TGTTAATTTCAGAGGTCGCCTGACGCATATACCTTTTTCAACTGAAAAATTGGGAGAAAAAGGAAAGGTG
AGAGCGCCGGAACCGGCTTTTCATATAGAATAGAGAAGCGTTCATGACTAAATGCTTGCATCACAATACT
TGAAGTTGACAATATTATTTAAGGACCTATTGTTTTTTCCAATAGGTGGTTAGCAATCGTCTTACTTTCT
AACTTTTCTTACCTTTTACATTTCAGCNANATATATATATATATATTTCAAGGATATACCATTCTAATGT
CTGCCCCTAAGAAGATCGTCGTTTTGCCAGGTGACCACGTTGGTCAAGAAATCACAGCCGAAGCCATTAA
GGTTCTTAAAGCTATTTCTGATGTTCGTTCCAATGTCAAGTTCGATTTCGAAAATCATTTAATTGGTGGT
GCTGCTATCGATGCTACAGGTGTTCCACTTCCAGATGAGGCGCTGGAAGCCTCCAAGAAGGCTGATGCCG
TTTTGTTAGGTGCTGTGGGTGGTCCTAAATGGGGTACCGGTAGTGTTAGACCTGAACAAGGTTTACTAAA
AATCCGTAAAGAACTTCAATTGTACGCCAACTTAAGACCATGTAACTTTGCATCCGACTCTCTTTTAGAC
TTATCTCCAATCAAGCCACAATTTGCTAAAGGTACTGACTTCGTTGTTGTCAGAGAATTAGTGGGAGGTA
TTTACTTTGGTAAGAGAAAGGAAGACGATGGTGATGGTGTCGCTTGGGATAGTGAACAATACACCGTTCC
AGAAGTGCAAAGAATCACAAGAATGGCCGCTTTCATGGCCCTACAACATGAGCCACCATTGCCTATTTGG
TCCTTGGATAAAGCTAATGTTTTGGCCTCTTCAAGATTATGGAGAAAAACTGTGGAGGAAACCATCAAGA
ACGAATTCCCTACATTGAAGGTTCAACATCAATTGATTGATTCTGCCGCCATGATCCTAGTTAAGAACCC
AACCCACCTAAATGGTATTATAATCACCAGCAACATGTTTGGTGATATCATCTCCGATGAAGCCTCCGTT
ATCCCAGGTTCCTTGGGTTTGTTGCCATCTGCGTCCTTGGCCTCTTTGCCAGACAAGAACACCGCATTTG
GTTTGTACGAACCATGCCACGGTTCTGCTCCAGATTTGCCAAAGAATAAGGTCAACCCTATCGCCACTAT
CTTGTCTGCTGCAATGATGTTGAAATTGTCATTGAACTTGCCTGAAGAAGGTAAGGCCATTGAAGATGCA
GTTAAAAAGGTTTTGGATGCAGGTATCAGAACTGGTGATTTAGGTGGTTCCAACAGTACCACCGAAGTCG
GTGATGCTGTCGCCGAAGAAGTTAAGAAAATCCTTGCTTAAAAAGATTCTCTTTTTTTATGATATTTGTA
CATAAACTTTATAAATGAAATTCATAATAGAAACGACACGAAATTACAAAATGGAATATGTTCATAGGGT
AGACGAAACTATATACGCAATCTACATACATTTATCAAGAAGGAGAAAAAGGAGGATGTAAAGGAATACA
GGTAAGCAAATTGATACTAATGGCTCAACGTGATAAGGAAAAAGAATTGCACTTTAACATTAATATTGAC
AAGGAGGAGGGCACCACACAAAAAGTTAGGTGTAACAGAAAATCATGAAACTATGA
Features (pLannotate 1.2.2; 25 found; start..end, strand, type, name):
     67..183     -  CDS            NFS1 (fragment): NFS1_YEAST - Also known as SPL1 From Saccharomyces cerevisiae (strain ATCC 204508 / S288c) (Baker's yeast).
    182..232     -  misc_feature   bom (fragment): basis of mobility region from pBR322
    334..369     -  CDS            rop (fragment): Rop protein, which maintains plasmids at low copy number; rop
    438..941     -  misc_feature   CEN/ARS: S. cerevisiae CEN6 centromere fused to an autonomously replicating sequence
    978..1082    +  promoter       AmpR promoter: bla
   1083..1943    +  CDS            AmpR: β-lactamase; bla; confers resistance to ampicillin, carbenicillin, and related antibiotics
   2114..2702    +  rep_origin     ori: high-copy-number ColE1/pMB1/pBR322/pUC origin of replication
   2885..2977    +  CDS            lacI (fragment): lac repressor; lacI; The lac repressor binds to the lac operator to inhibit transcription in E. coli. This inhibition can be relieved by adding lactose or isopropyl-β-D-thiogalactopyranoside (IPTG).
   2990..3011    +  protein_bind   CAP binding site: CAP binding activates transcription in the presence of cAMP. E. coli catabolite activator protein
   3026..3056    +  promoter       lac promoter: promoter for the E. coli lac operon
   3064..3080    +  protein_bind   lac operator: The lac repressor binds to the lac operator to inhibit transcription in E. coli. This inhibition can be relieved by adding lactose or isopropyl-β-D-thiogalactopyranoside (IPTG). lac repressor encoded by lacI
   3125..3143    +  promoter       T3 promoter: promoter for bacteriophage T3 RNA polymerase
   3194..3543    +  promoter       MET17 promoter: S. cerevisiae MET17; expression is repressed by methionine; MET15; MET25
   3543..3561    +  misc_feature   MCS (fragment): pBluescript multiple cloning site
   3565..4086    +  CDS            ARCN1 (fragment): COPD_BOVIN - Also known as COPD. Experimental evidence at protein level: Swiss-Prot protein existence level 1. The coatomer is a cytosolic protein complex that binds to dilysine motifs and reversibly associates with Golgi non-clathrin- coated vesicles, which further mediate biosynthetic protein transport from the ER, via the Golgi up to the trans Golgi network. Coatomer complex is required for budding from Golgi membranes, and is essential for the retrograde Golgi-to-ER transport of dilysine-tagged proteins. In mammals, the coatomer can only be recruited by membranes associated to ADP-ribosyla
   4093..4110    +  CDS            7xHis (fragment): 6xHis affinity tag
   4116..4155    +  misc_feature   MCS (fragment): pBluescript multiple cloning site
   4156..4403    +  terminator     CYC1 terminator: S. cerevisiae CYC1; transcription terminator for CYC1
   4422..4440    -  promoter       T7 promoter: promoter for bacteriophage T7 RNA polymerase
   4448..4603    +  CDS            lacZα (fragment): LacZα fragment of β-galactosidase; lacZ fragment
   4607..5035    +  rep_origin     f1 ori (sequence partly withheld): f1 bacteriophage origin of replication; arrow indicates direction of (+) strand synthesis
   5063..5115    -  misc_feature   bom (fragment): basis of mobility region from pBR322
   5146..5223    +  CDS            YO192_YEAST (fragment): Experimental evidence at protein level: Swiss-Prot protein existence level 1. From Saccharomyces cerevisiae (strain ATCC 204508 / S288c) (Baker's yeast).
   5363..5772    +  promoter       LEU2 promoter: S. cerevisiae LEU2
   5773..6867    +  CDS            LEU2: 3-isopropylmalate dehydrogenase, required for leucine biosynthesis; S. cerevisiae LEU2; yeast auxotrophic marker
