[The description below was written by a language model from this plasmid's Addgene catalogue record and pLannotate feature annotations shown in this document.]
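Description:
P415 δCLD+Ret2 2α is a yeast expression plasmid built on the p415 backbone, a low-copy centromeric shuttle vector. In Saccharomyces cerevisiae it is maintained through a CEN6/ARS element and selected by the LEU2 auxotrophic marker, expressed from its own promoter. In E. coli it replicates from a high-copy ColE1/pUC-type origin and is selected with ampicillin through the β-lactamase gene. The backbone also carries pBluescript-derived remnants: an f1 phage origin, lac promoter/operator and lacZα fragments, and flanking T3 and T7 promoters. Several short annotated fragments (rop, bom, lacI, NFS1 and another yeast ORF) appear to be backbone residue rather than functional parts.

The expression cassette places the insert between the methionine-repressible MET25 (MET17) promoter and the CYC1 transcription terminator, so expression can be tuned by the methionine content of the medium. The insert was cloned between BamHI and XhoI sites, both retained, and carries a C-terminal His tag. The record lists it as a bovine/yeast chimera. The feature table annotates an approximately 520 bp fragment of bovine ARCN1, which encodes δ-COP, a subunit of the coatomer (COPI) complex involved in retrograde Golgi-to-ER transport. The name and the stated purpose, "swapped helices", suggest that this δ-COP fragment contains helical sequence exchanged for the corresponding region of Ret2, the yeast δ-COP. However, the annotation does not resolve a separate yeast-derived segment, and the exact boundaries of the swap are not given. The associated study concerns a helix C-terminal to the δ-COP longin domain, so the plasmid is presumably used to test chimeric δ-COP variants in yeast.
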