Addgene plasmid #73878: P415 δCLD+Ret2 2α
Purpose: Swapped helices
Depositing lab: Blanche Schwappach. Depositing organization: Universitaetsmedizin Goettingen. Publication: delta-COP contains a helix C-terminal to its longin domain key to COPI dynamics and function. Arakel EC, Richter KP, Clancy A, Schwappach B. Proc Natl Acad Sci U S A. 2016 Jun 21;113(25):6916-21. doi: 10.1073/pnas.1603544113. Epub 2016 Jun 13. PubMed 27298352.
Backbone
  Vector backbone: p415
  Vector type: Yeast Expression
  Selectable markers: LEU2
Growth in bacteria
  Bacterial resistance: Ampicillin, 100 μg/mL
  Growth temperature: 37°C
  Growth strain: DH5alpha
  Copy number: Unknown
Gene/Insert
  Gene/Insert name: δCLD+Ret2 2α
  Species: B. taurus (bovine), S. cerevisiae (budding yeast)
  Promoter: Met25
  Tag / fusion protein: His (C terminal on insert)
  Cloning method: Restriction Enzyme; 5′ cloning site BamH1 (not destroyed); 3′ cloning site Xho1 (not destroyed)
  Sequencing primers: 5′ CTTTTTCTTGCTCTCTTGTCTTTTCATCTA
Terms and licenses: Academic/Nonprofit Terms; Industry Terms: Not Available to Industry
How to cite: P415 δCLD+Ret2 2α was a gift from Blanche Schwappach (Addgene plasmid # 73878 ; http://n2t.net/addgene:73878 ; RRID:Addgene_73878)
